>Addgene plasmid #226613 | FUS LC-RGG1 TtoV | addgene full sequence | sequence record 450262 | Addgene NGS Result
[2 nt withheld, positions 1-2]
A
[49 nt withheld, positions 4-52]
CCTTTGACGTTGGAGTCCACGTTCTTT
[37 nt withheld, positions 80-116]
ACCCTATCTCGGTCTATTCTTTTGATTTATAAGGGATTTTGCCGATTTCGGCCTATTGGTTAAAAAATGA
GCTGATTTAACAAAAATTTAACGCGAATTTTAACAAAATATTAACGCTTACAATTTAGGTGGCACTTTTC
GGGGAAATGTGCGCGGAACCCCTATTTGTTTATTTTTCTAAATACATTCAAATATGTATCCGCTCATGAA
TTAATTCTTAGAAAAACTCATCGAGCATCAAATGAAACTGCAATTTATTCATATCAGGATTATCAATACC
ATATTTTTGAAAAAGCCGTTTCTGTAATGAAGGAGAAAACTCACCGAGGCAGTTCCATAGGATGGCAAGA
TCCTGGTATCGGTCTGCGATTCCGACTCGTCCAACATCAATACAACCTATTAATTTCCCCTCGTCAAAAA
TAAGGTTATCAAGTGAGAAATCACCATGAGTGACGACTGAATCCGGTGAGAATGGCAAAAGTTTATGCAT
TTCTTTCCAGACTTGTTCAACAGGCCAGCCATTACGCTCGTCATCAAAATCACTCGCATCAACCAAACCG
TTATTCATTCGTGATTGCGCCTGAGCGAGACGAAATACGCGATCGCTGTTAAAAGGACAATTACAAACAG
GAATCGAATGCAACCGGCGCAGGAACACTGCCAGCGCATCAACAATATTTTCACCTGAATCAGGATATTC
TTCTAATACCTGGAATGCTGTTTTCCCGGGGATCGCAGTGGTGAGTAACCATGCATCATCAGGAGTACGG
ATAAAATGCTTGATGGTCGGAAGAGGCATAAATTCCGTCAGCCAGTTTAGTCTGACCATCTCATCTGTAA
CATCATTGGCAACGCTACCTTTGCCATGTTTCAGAAACAACTCTGGCGCATCGGGCTTCCCATACAATCG
ATAGATTGTCGCACCTGATTGCCCGACATTATCGCGAGCCCATTTATACCCATATAAATCAGCATCCATG
TTGGAATTTAATCGCGGCCTAGAGCAAGACGTTTCCCGTTGAATATGGCTCATAACACCCCTTGTATTAC
TGTTTATGTAAGCAGACAGTTTTATTGTTCATGACCAAAATCCCTTAACGTGAGTTTTCGTTCCACTGAG
CGTCAGACCCCGTAGAAAAGATCAAAGGATCTTCTTGAGATCCTTTTTTTCTGCGCGTAATCTGCTGCTT
GCAAACAAAAAAACCACCGCTACCAGCGGTGGTTTGTTTGCCGGATCAAGAGCTACCAACTCTTTTTCCG
AAGGTAACTGGCTTCAGCAGAGCGCAGATACCAAATACTGTCCTTCTAGTGTAGCCGTAGTTAGGCCACC
ACTTCAAGAACTCTGTAGCACCGCCTACATACCTCGCTCTGCTAATCCTGTTACCAGTGGCTGCTGCCAG
TGGCGATAAGTCGTGTCTTACCGGGTTGGACTCAAGACGATAGTTACCGGATAAGGCGCAGCGGTCGGGC
TGAACGGGGGGTTCGTGCACACAGCCCAGCTTGGAGCGAACGACCTACACCGAACTGAGATACCTACAGC
GTGAGCTATGAGAAAGCGCCACGCTTCCCGAAGGGAGAAAGGCGGACAGGTATCCGGTAAGCGGCAGGGT
CGGAACAGGAGAGCGCACGAGGGAGCTTCCAGGGGGAAACGCCTGGTATCTTTATAGTCCTGTCGGGTTT
CGCCACCTCTGACTTGAGCGTCGATTTTTGTGATGCTCGTCAGGGGGGCGGAGCCTATGGAAAAACGCCA
GCAACGCGGCCTTTTTACGGTTCCTGGCCTTTTGCTGGCCTTTTGCTCACATGTTCTTTCCTGCGTTATC
CCCTGATTCTGTGGATAACCGTATTACCGCCTTTGAGTGAGCTGATACCGCTCGCCGCAGCCGAACGACC
GAGCGCAGCGAGTCAGTGAGCGAGGAAGCGGAAGAGCGCCTGATGCGGTATTTTCTCCTTACGCATCTGT
GCGGTATTTCACACCGCAATGGTGCACTCTCAGTACAATCTGCTCTGATGCCGCATAGTTAAGCCAGTAT
ACACTCCGCTATCGCTACGTGACTGGGTCATGGCTGCGCCCCGACACCCGCCAACACCCGCTGACGCGCC
CTGACGGGCTTGTCTGCTCCCGGCATCCGCTTACAGACAAGCTGTGACCGTCTCCGGGAGCTGCATGTGT
CAGAGGTTTTCACCGTCATCACCGAAACGCGCGAGGCAGCTGCGGTAAAGCTCATCAGCGTGGTCGTGAA
GCGATTCACAGATGTCTGCCTGTTCATCCGCGTCCAGCTCGTTGAGTTTCTCCAGAAGCGTTAATGTCTG
GCTTCTGATAAAGCGGGCCATGTTAAGGGCGGTTTTTTCCTGTTTGGTCACTGATGCCTCCGTGTAAGGG
GGATTTCTGTTCATGGGGGTAATGATACCGATGAAACGAGAGAGGATGCTCACGATACGGGTTACTGATG
ATGAACATGCCCGGTTACTGGAACGTTGTGAGGGTAAACAACTGGCGGTATGGATGCGGCGGGACCAGAG
AAAAATCACTCAGGGTCAATGCCAGCGCTTCGTTAATACAGATGTAGGTGTTCCACAGGGTAGCCAGCAG
CATCCTGCGATGCAGATCCGGAACATAATGGTGCAGGGCGCTGACTTCCGCGTTTCCAGACTTTACGAAA
CACGGAAACCGAAGACCATTCATGTTGTTGCTCAGGTCGCAGACGTTTTGCAGCAGCAGTCGCTTCACGT
TCGCTCGCGTATCGGTGATTCATTCTGCTAACCAGTAAGGCAACCCCGCCAGCCTAGCCGGGTCCTCAAC
GACAGGAGCACGATCATGCGCACCCGTGGGGCCGCCATGCCGGCGATAATGGCCTGCTTCTCGCCGAAAC
GTTTGGTGGCGGGACCAGTGACGAAGGCTTGAGCGAGGGCGTGCAAGATTCCGAATACCGCAAGCGACAG
GCCGATCATCGTCGCGCTCCAGCGAAAGCGGTCCTCGCCGAAAATGACCCAGAGCGCTGCCGGCACCTGT
CCTACGAGTTGCATGATAAAGAAGACAGTCATAAGTGCGGCGACGATAGTCATGCCCCGCGCCCACCGGA
AGGAGCTGACTGGGTTGAAGGCTCTCAAGGGCATCGGTCGAGATCCCGGTGCCTAATGAGTGAGCTAACT
TACATTAATTGCGTTGCGCTCACTGCCCGCTTTCCAGTCGGGAAACCTGTCGTGCCAGCTGCATTAATGA
ATCGGCCAACGCGCGGGGAGAGGCGGTTTGCGTATTGGGCGCCAGGGTGGTTTTTCTTTTCACCAGTGAG
ACGGGCAACAGCTGATTGCCCTTCACCGCCTGGCCCTGAGAGAGTTGCAGCAAGCGGTCCACGCTGGTTT
GCCCCAGCAGGCGAAAATCCTGTTTGATGGTGGTTAACGGCGGGATATAACATGAGCTGTCTTCGGTATC
GTCGTATCCCACTACCGAGATATCCGCACCAACGCGCAGCCCGGACTCGGTAATGGCGCGCATTGCGCCC
AGCGCCATCTGATCGTTGGCAACCAGCATCGCAGTGGGAACGATGCCCTCATTCAGCATTTGCATGGTTT
GTTGAAAACCGGACATGGCACTCCAGTCGCCTTCCCGTTCCGCTATCGGCTGAATTTGATTGCGAGTGAG
ATATTTATGCCAGCCAGCCAGACGCAGACGCGCCGAGACAGAACTTAATGGGCCCGCTAACAGCGCGATT
TGCTGGTGACCCAATGCGACCAGATGCTCCACGCCCAGTCGCGTACCGTCTTCATGGGAGAAAATAATAC
TGTTGATGGGTGTCTGGTCAGAGACATCAAGAAATAACGCCGGAACATTAGTGCAGGCAGCTTCCACAGC
AATGGCATCCTGGTCATCCAGCGGATAGTTAATGATCAGCCCACTGACGCGTTGCGCGAGAAGATTGTGC
ACCGCCGCTTTACAGGCTTCGACGCCGCTTCGTTCTACCATCGACACCACCACGCTGGCACCCAGTTGAT
CGGCGCGAGATTTAATCGCCGCGACAATTTGCGACGGCGCGTGCAGGGCCAGACTGGAGGTGGCAACGCC
AATCAGCAACGACTGTTTGCCCGCCAGTTGTTGTGCCACGCGGTTGGGAATGTAATTCAGCTCCGCCATC
GCCGCTTCCACTTTTTCCCGCGTTTTCGCAGAAACGTGGCTGGCCTGGTTCACCACGCGGGAAACGGTCT
GATAAGAGACACCGGCATACTCTGCGACATCGTATAACGTTACTGGTTTCACATTCACCACCCTGAATTG
ACTCTCTTCCGGGCGCTATCATGCCATACCGCGAAAGGTTTTGCGCCATTCGATGGTGTCCGGGATCTCG
ACGCTCTCCCTTATGCGACTCCTGCATTAGGAAGCAGCCCAGTAGTAGGTTGAGGCCGTTGAGCACCGCC
GCCGCAAGGAATGGTGCATGCAAGGAGATGGCGCCCAACAGTCCCCCGGCCACGGGGCCTGCCACCATAC
CCACGCCGAAACAAGCGCTCATGAGCCCGAAGTGGCGAGCCCGATCTTCCCCATCGGTGATGTCGGCGAT
ATAGGCGCCAGCAACCGCACCTGTGGCGCCGGTGATGCCGGCCACGATGCGTCCGGCGTAGAGGATCGAG
ATCTCGATCCCGCGAAATTAATACGACTCACTATAGGGGAATTGTGAGCGGATAACAATTCCCCTCTAGA
AATAATTTTGTTTAACTTTAAGAAGGAGATATACCATGGGCTCTGATAAAATTCATCACCATCACCATCA
CGAAAATCTTTATTTTCAAGGTATGGCGAGCAACGATTACGTTCAGCAAGCGGTGCAGAGCTATGGTGCG
TACCCGGTTCAACCGGGTCAGGGTTACAGCCAACAGAGCAGCCAACCGTATGGTCAACAGAGCTATAGCG
GTTACAGCCAAAGCGTGGACGTTAGCGGTTATGGTCAAAGCAGCTACAGCAGCTATGGTCAGAGCCAAAA
CGTTGGCTACGGTGTTCAGAGCGTTCCGCAGGGCTACGGTAGCGTGGGTGGTTATGGTAGCAGCCAAAGC
AGCCAGAGCAGCTACGGTCAGCAAAGCAGCTACCCGGGTTATGGCCAGCAACCGGCGCCGAGCAGCGTTA
GCGGTAGCTACGGTAGCAGCAGCCAGAGCAGCAGCTATGGTCAACCGCAAAGCGGCAGCTATAGCCAACA
GCCGAGCTATGGCGGTCAGCAACAGAGCTACGGTCAACAGCAAAGCTATAACCCGCCGCAGGGTTATGGC
CAACAGAACCAGTACAACAGCAGCAGCGGTGGCGGTGGCGGTGGTGGCGGCGGTGGTAACTACGGTCAGG
ACCAAAGCAGCATGAGCAGCGGCGGTGGTAGCGGTGGTGGTTACGGTAACCAGGATCAAAGCGGCGGTGG
CGGTAGCGGTGGCTACGGTCAACAGGATCGTGGTGGCCGTGGTCGTGGTGGCAGCGGCGGCGGTGGTGGT
GGTGGCGGCGGTGGCTACAACCGTAGCAGCGGTGGTTATGAACCGCGTGGTCGTGGCGGTGGTCGTGGTG
GTCGTGGCGGTATGGGCGGTAGCGACCGTGGCGGTTTTAACAAGTTCGGCGGTCCGCGTGATCAGGGTAG
CCGTCACGACAGCGAGCAGGACAACAGCGACAACTGACTCGAGCACCACCACCACCACCACTGAGATCCG
GCTGCTAACAAAGCCCGAAAGGAAGCTGAGTTGGCTGCTGCCACCGCTGAGCAATAACTAGCATAACCCC
TTGGGGCCTCTAAACGGGTCTTGAGGGGTTTTTTGCTGAAAGGAGGAACTATATCCGGATTGGCGAATGG
G
[124 nt withheld, positions 5928-6051]
C
[89 nt withheld, positions 6053-6141]
Features (pLannotate 1.2.2; 20 found; start..end, strand, type, name):
    268..325     +  promoter       AmpR promoter (fragment): bla
    334..1149    -  CDS            KanR: aminoglycoside phosphotransferase; aph(3')-Ia; confers resistance to kanamycin in bacteria or G418 (Geneticin®) in eukaryotes
   1271..1859    +  rep_origin     ori: high-copy-number ColE1/pMB1/pBR322/pUC origin of replication
   2045..2184    -  misc_feature   bom: basis of mobility region from pBR322
   2286..2477    -  CDS            rop: Rop protein, which maintains plasmids at low copy number; rop
   2494..2874    +  CDS            YPB1_ECOLX: Protein predicted: Swiss-Prot protein existence level 4. From Escherichia coli.
   2946..3237    -  CDS            TcR (fragment): tetracycline efflux protein; tet; confers resistance to tetracycline
   3252..3273    -  protein_bind   CAP binding site: CAP binding activates transcription in the presence of cAMP. E. coli catabolite activator protein
   3286..4368    -  CDS            lacI: lac repressor; lacI; The lac repressor binds to the lac operator to inhibit transcription in E. coli. This inhibition can be relieved by adding lactose or isopropyl-β-D-thiogalactopyranoside (IPTG).
   4369..4446    -  promoter       lacI promoter: lacI
   4454..4733    -  CDS            TcR (fragment): tetracycline efflux protein; tet; confers resistance to tetracycline
   4755..4773    +  promoter       T7 promoter: promoter for bacteriophage T7 RNA polymerase
   4774..4798    +  protein_bind   lac operator: The lac repressor binds to the lac operator to inhibit transcription in E. coli. This inhibition can be relieved by adding lactose or isopropyl-β-D-thiogalactopyranoside (IPTG). lac repressor encoded by lacI
   4813..4835    +  RBS            RBS: efficient ribosome binding site from bacteriophage T7 gene 10 (Olins and Rangwala, 1989)
   4860..4877    +  CDS            7xHis (fragment): 6xHis affinity tag
   4899..5750    +  CDS            FUS (fragment): FUS_HUMAN - Also known as TLS. Experimental evidence at protein level: Swiss-Prot protein existence level 1. DNA/RNA-binding protein that plays a role in various cellular processes such as transcription regulation, RNA splicing, RNA transport, DNA repair and damage response (PubMed:27731383). Binds to nascent pre-mRNAs and acts as a molecular mediator between RNA polymerase II and U1 small nuclear ribonucleoprotein thereby coupling transcription and splicing (PubMed:26124092). Binds also its own pre- mRNA and autoregulates its expression; this autoregulation mechanism is mediated by non-sense-
   5760..5777    +  CDS            9xHis (fragment): 9xHis affinity tag
   5787..5836    +  CDS            SET1 (fragment): solubility-enhancement tag derived from T7 phage gene 10B
   5844..5891    +  terminator     T7 terminator: transcription terminator for bacteriophage T7 RNA polymerase
   5928..215     +  rep_origin     f1 ori (across the origin) (sequence partly withheld): f1 bacteriophage origin of replication; arrow indicates direction of (+) strand synthesis
