[The description below was written by a language model from this plasmid's Addgene catalogue record and pLannotate feature annotations shown in this document.]
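Description:
FUS LC-RGG1 TtoV is a bacterial expression plasmid of about 6.1 kb built on the RPIB backbone, a pET-style vector. It is propagated in E. coli through a ColE1/pMB1-type origin and selected with kanamycin via an aph(3')-Ia aminoglycoside phosphotransferase gene. The catalogue lists it as high copy, although the feature table also annotates the rop gene and the pBR322 bom region, elements that normally moderate copy number. An f1 phage origin and short remnants of a tetracycline resistance gene are also present; these appear to be backbone carry-over rather than functional parts.

The payload is a gene-synthesised human FUS fragment of roughly 920 bp covering the low-complexity (LC) domain and the adjacent first RGG region, in which every threonine in the LC domain has been replaced by valine. Expression is driven by a T7 promoter followed by a lac operator and the T7 gene 10 ribosome binding site. A plasmid-borne lacI gene supplies the repressor, so transcription is held off until IPTG induction in a host that provides T7 RNA polymerase. A 6xHis tag from the backbone sits at the N terminus for metal-affinity purification, and a T7 terminator closes the cassette. The annotation also detects a His-tag-like sequence and a short gene 10-derived fragment downstream of the FUS coding region. The record describes only an N-terminal tag, so whether these downstream elements are translated is not established.

The construct belongs to a study of how polar residues and arginine contribute to FUS phase separation, and it serves to produce recombinant variant protein for comparison with the wild-type LC-RGG1 sequence.
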