Addgene plasmid #226613: FUS LC-RGG1 TtoV
Purpose: All threonines in the LC domain to valine
Depositing lab: Nicolas Fawzi. Depositing organization: Brown University. Publication: Expanding the molecular grammar of polar residues and arginine in FUS phase separation. Wake N, Weng SL, Zheng T, Wang SH, Kirilenko V, Mittal J, Fawzi NL. Nat Chem Biol. 2025 Jul;21(7):1076-1088. doi: 10.1038/s41589-024-01828-6. Epub 2025 Feb 7. PubMed 39920231.
Backbone
  Vector backbone: RPIB
  Backbone size w/o insert (bp): 5223
  Total vector size (bp): 6143
  Vector type: Bacterial Expression
Growth in bacteria
  Bacterial resistance: Kanamycin, 50 μg/mL
  Growth temperature: 37°C
  Growth strain: DH5alpha
  Copy number: High Copy
Gene/Insert
  Gene/Insert name: FUS LC-RGG1 TtoV
  Species: H. sapiens (human)
  Insert size (bp): 920
  Mutation: All threonine to valine in the LC domain
  Entrez Gene: FUS (a.k.a. ALS6, ETM4, FUS1, HNRNPP2, POMP75, TLS, altFUS)
  Promoter: T7
  Tag / fusion protein: 6His (N terminal on backbone)
  Cloning method: Gene Synthesis
  Sequencing primers: 5′ NcoI; 3′ XhoI
Terms and licenses: Academic/Nonprofit Terms; Industry Terms: Not Available to Industry
Depositor comments: Please visit https://doi.org/10.1101/2024.02.15.580391 for bioRxiv preprint.
How to cite: FUS LC-RGG1 TtoV was a gift from Nicolas Fawzi (Addgene plasmid # 226613 ; http://n2t.net/addgene:226613 ; RRID:Addgene_226613)
