>Addgene plasmid #226613 | FUS LC-RGG1 TtoV | depositor partial sequence | sequence record 444519 | Insert
CCATGGGCTCTGATAAAATTCATCACCATCACCATCACGAAAATCTTTATTTTCAAGGTATGGCGAGCAA
CGATTACGTTCAGCAAGCGGTGCAGAGCTATGGTGCGTACCCGGTTCAACCGGGTCAGGGTTACAGCCAA
CAGAGCAGCCAACCGTATGGTCAACAGAGCTATAGCGGTTACAGCCAAAGCGTGGACGTTAGCGGTTATG
GTCAAAGCAGCTACAGCAGCTATGGTCAGAGCCAAAACGTTGGCTACGGTGTTCAGAGCGTTCCGCAGGG
CTACGGTAGCGTGGGTGGTTATGGTAGCAGCCAAAGCAGCCAGAGCAGCTACGGTCAGCAAAGCAGCTAC
CCGGGTTATGGCCAGCAACCGGCGCCGAGCAGCGTTAGCGGTAGCTACGGTAGCAGCAGCCAGAGCAGCA
GCTATGGTCAACCGCAAAGCGGCAGCTATAGCCAACAGCCGAGCTATGGCGGTCAGCAACAGAGCTACGG
TCAACAGCAAAGCTATAACCCGCCGCAGGGTTATGGCCAACAGAACCAGTACAACAGCAGCAGCGGTGGC
GGTGGCGGTGGTGGCGGCGGTGGTAACTACGGTCAGGACCAAAGCAGCATGAGCAGCGGCGGTGGTAGCG
GTGGTGGTTACGGTAACCAGGATCAAAGCGGCGGTGGCGGTAGCGGTGGCTACGGTCAACAGGATCGTGG
TGGCCGTGGTCGTGGTGGCAGCGGCGGCGGTGGTGGTGGTGGCGGCGGTGGCTACAACCGTAGCAGCGGT
GGTTATGAACCGCGTGGTCGTGGCGGTGGTCGTGGTGGTCGTGGCGGTATGGGCGGTAGCGACCGTGGCG
GTTTTAACAAGTTCGGCGGTCCGCGTGATCAGGGTAGCCGTCACGACAGCGAGCAGGACAACAGCGACAA
CTGACTCGAG
