>Addgene plasmid #226613 | FUS LC-RGG1 TtoV | depositor partial sequence | sequence record 444714 | FUS LC-RGG1 TtoV sequence 1683 bps
CCCTCTAGAAATAATTTTGTTTAACTTTAAGAAGGAGATATACCATGGGCTCTGATAAAATTCATCACCA
TCACCATCACGAAAATCTTTATTTTCAAGGTATGGCGAGCAACGATTACGTTCAGCAAGCGGTGCAGAGC
TATGGTGCGTACCCGGTTCAACCGGGTCAGGGTTACAGCCAACAGAGCAGCCAACCGTATGGTCAACAGA
GCTATAGCGGTTACAGCCAAAGCGTGGACGTTAGCGGTTATGGTCAAAGCAGCTACAGCAGCTATGGTCA
GAGCCAAAACGTTGGCTACGGTGTTCAGAGCGTTCCGCAGGGCTACGGTAGCGTGGGTGGTTATGGTAGC
AGCCAAAGCAGCCAGAGCAGCTACGGTCAGCAAAGCAGCTACCCGGGTTATGGCCAGCAACCGGCGCCGA
GCAGCGTTAGCGGTAGCTACGGTAGCAGCAGCCAGAGCAGCAGCTATGGTCAACCGCAAAGCGGCAGCTA
TAGCCAACAGCCGAGCTATGGCGGTCAGCAACAGAGCTACGGTCAACAGCAAAGCTATAACCCGCCGCAG
GGTTATGGCCAACAGAACCAGTACAACAGCAGCAGCGGTGGCGGTGGCGGTGGTGGCGGCGGTGGTAACT
ACGGTCAGGACCAAAGCAGCATGAGCAGCGGCGGTGGTAGCGGTGGTGGTTACGGTAACCAGGATCAAAG
CGGCGGTGGCGGTAGCGGTGGCTACGGTCAACAGGATCGTGGTGGCCGTGGTCGTGGTGGCAGCGGCGGC
GGTGGTGGTGGTGGCGGCGGTGGCTACAACCGTAGCAGCGGTGGTTATGAACCGCGTGGTCGTGGCGGTG
GTCGTGGTGGTCGTGGCGGTATGGGCGGTAGCGACCGTGGCGGTTTTAACAAGTTCGGCGGTCCGCGTGA
TCAGGGTAGCCGTCACGACAGCGAGCAGGACAACAGCGACAACTGACTCGAGCACCACCACCACCACCAC
TGAGATCCGGCTGCTAACAAAGCCCGAAAGGAAGCTGAGTTGGCTGCTGCCACCGCTGAGCAATAACTAG
CATAACCCCTTGGGGCCTCTAAACGGGTCTTGAGGGGTTTTTTGCTGAAAGGAGGAACTATATCCGGATT
GGCGAATGGG
[124 nt withheld, positions 1131-1254]
C
[91 nt withheld, positions 1256-1346]
A
[49 nt withheld, positions 1348-1396]
CCTTTGACGTTGGAGTCCACGTTCTTT
[37 nt withheld, positions 1424-1460]
ACCCTATCTCGGTCTATTCTTTTGATTTATAAGGGATTTTGCCGATTTCGGCCTATTGGTTAAAAAATGA
GCTGATTTAACAAAAATTTAACGCGAATTTTAACAAAATATTAACGCTTACAATTTAGGTGGCACTTTTC
GGGGAAATGTGCGCGGAACCCCTATTTGTTTATTTTTCTAAATACATTCAAATATGTATCCGCTCATGAA
TTAATTCTTAGAA
